>Addgene plasmid #29564 | SEMA3A (chick) pBLUE | addgene partial sequence | sequence record 35010 | 29564 with T7
AGGTATGTAGCTCAGACACTCCGTGGTGCCCTCTCAAATTCATGGGTCCTCCTATTCCTACCTTTTTTAT
TCTCTTGTAGGTGCTTCCACTTATTTGTGTTCACCTGCGCATTGGCAGGCCTTTGCCGGCGCTGCTTGCG
GTCTCTTTTCCAAACCTGCTCACAGAATTCATCCATTGTGTTGAGATTGGGGTGATTGATTAACTGCATG
AAGTCTCTATACCAGATCTTTTGACTAGGAGTCATGCTATTGGTAGCATCCTTGGTCTTGGAGGCATCGC
CGTCTTCTTCCTTATGGAGCAGCTCTTCCAAGTGGTCAGTATCAATTACTTCCAGTGTCACTTTGAGCAA
AGTTTGAATGAAGCCATGCTCCACAGCATGACAAAAATAAATACCAGAGTCTCTCCGTTGAAGACTTCGT
AGCAATAGGCCCTGTTCTGTCCGGATCATTCGATCATCCACTTTTATCTCAACTTTGTGGTCATCATTTT
GCTTCTGGAATTGCCAGTAGACTATGGCACGTTGAGATTTTGGACTGCACTCAAGAAAAGTGCTGCTATT
CTCTACTCCATAAATAATCTTTTCCTCCAGGGTCTGACCACTTGGGTTATCATGATGCTGCAGGTCTGAG
CAGTGAGTGAGGGGATCTCCATTTCGGATGTCTTGTCGCCTAGTACGTCTCTTAGCAGTGGGAAAGTAAC
GTGAGCAAGATGAACCATCCCAGGCGCAGTAGGGGTCTCTTGCAAGACAACACTCGGCACATGCTTTTCC
ATAGACATCACAGCGGTGTAAAGGAAGCTGTGAAACTCCGGTGGCTGAGCCAATGTAGAGCTGTTGCTGT
TTTGTGGAAATCTTCATTGCTGAAATAACAGTGGGTTCCCGAAAGACGGTCATTTCTTCCAGCAAGACTT
CTTCTA
