[The description below was written by a language model from this plasmid's Addgene catalogue record.]
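Description:
SEMA3A (chick) pBLUE is a riboprobe template plasmid built on the pBluescript SK phagemid backbone (about 3 kb), a high-copy bacterial cloning vector propagated in E. coli under ampicillin selection. It is not an expression construct. The record describes it as a vector for in situ hybridization, and its usefulness comes from the opposing T3 and T7 bacteriophage RNA polymerase promoters that flank the pBluescript multiple cloning site and allow in vitro transcription of either strand of the insert.

The insert is a roughly 2.1 kb fragment of chicken (Gallus gallus) SEMA3A, also known as semaphorin 3A or collapsin-1, a secreted axon guidance cue. It was cloned by restriction digestion between NotI and XbaI, and both sites remain intact. NotI lies at the 5′ end of the SEMA3A sequence and XbaI at its 3′ end. This places the insert in reverse orientation relative to the T7 promoter, which is the vector's nominal 5′ sequencing primer site. As a result, cutting at NotI and transcribing from T7 gives the antisense probe that detects SEMA3A mRNA, while cutting at XbaI and transcribing from T3 gives the sense-strand control. The record describes the insert only as a fragment and does not say which part of the transcript it covers. No feature table was supplied, so other backbone elements are not individually documented here. The plasmid is typically used to make labelled RNA probes for mapping SEMA3A expression in chick embryonic tissues.
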