Addgene plasmid #29564: SEMA3A (chick) pBLUE
Depositing lab: Jonathan Raper. Depositing organization: University of Pennsylvania.
Backbone
  Vector backbone: pBLUESCRIPT (SK)
  Backbone manufacturer: stratagene
  Backbone size w/o insert (bp): 3000
  Vector type: pBlue for ISH
Growth in bacteria
  Bacterial resistance: Ampicillin, 100 μg/mL
  Growth temperature: 37°C
  Growth strain: DH5alpha
  Copy number: High Copy
Gene/Insert
  Gene/Insert name: SEMA3A (chick) (alt names: Collapsin 1; Semaphorin 3A)
  Species: G. gallus (chicken)
  Insert size (bp): 2100
  Mutation: 2.1kb fragment for in situ hybridization (ISH)
  GenBank ID: NM_204977
  Entrez Gene: SEMA3A (a.k.a. COLL-1, semaphorin-3A)
  Cloning method: Restriction Enzyme; 5′ cloning site NotI (not destroyed); 3′ cloning site XbaI (not destroyed)
  Sequencing primers: 5′ T7
Terms and licenses: Academic/Nonprofit Terms; Industry Terms: Not Available to Industry
Depositor comments: To generate the sense probe for ISH, linearize the plasmid with XbaI and transcribe with T3 RNA polymerase. To generate the antisense probe, linearize the plasmid with NotI and transcribe with T7 RNA polymerase. Please note that T7 is the 5' sequencing primer for the vector; however, the SEMA3A insert is cloned in reverse orientation. For cloning purposes, NotI is at the 5' end of SEMA3A while XbaI is at the 3' end of SEMA3A.
How to cite: SEMA3A (chick) pBLUE was a gift from Jonathan Raper (Addgene plasmid # 29564 ; http://n2t.net/addgene:29564 ; RRID:Addgene_29564)
